Addgene plasmid #49518: pGMCK-T38S38-750-luxAB-DAS+4
Purpose: Kanamycin resistant; expresses luxAB-DAS+4 under the control of a promoter containing PtetO-4C5G; constitutively expresses reverse TetR (tetR38); integrates into the mycobacteriophage att-L5 site
Depositing lab: Dirk Schnappinger. Depositing organization: Cornell University. Publication: A genetic strategy to identify targets for the development of drugs that prevent bacterial persistence. Kim JH, O'Brien KM, Sharma R, Boshoff HI, Rehren G, Chakraborty S, Wallach JB, Monteleone M, Wilson DJ, Aldrich CC, Barry CE 3rd, Rhee KY, Ehrt S, Schnappinger D. Proc Natl Acad Sci U S A. 2013 Nov 4. 10.1073/pnas.1315860110 PubMed 24191058.
Backbone
  Vector backbone: pDE43-MCK
  Backbone size w/o insert (bp): 5274
  Total vector size (bp): 8792
  Vector type: Bacterial Expression
Growth in bacteria
  Bacterial resistance: Kanamycin, 50 μg/mL
  Growth temperature: 37°C
  Growth strain: Mach1
  Copy number: Low Copy
Gene/Insert
  Gene/Insert name: T38S8-P750-luxAB-DAS+4
  Insert size (bp): 3511
  Promoter: P750
  Tag / fusion protein: DAS+4 (AANDENYSENYADAS) (C terminal on insert)
  Cloning method: Gateway Cloning
  Sequencing primers: 5′ n/a; 3′ n/a
Terms and licenses: Academic/Nonprofit Terms; Industry Terms: Not Available to Industry
How to cite: pGMCK-T38S38-750-luxAB-DAS+4 was a gift from Dirk Schnappinger (Addgene plasmid # 49518 ; http://n2t.net/addgene:49518 ; RRID:Addgene_49518)
