[The description below was written by a language model from this plasmid's Addgene catalogue record and pLannotate feature annotations shown in this document.]
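Description:
pGMCK-T38S38-750-luxAB-DAS+4 is a kanamycin-selected, single-copy integrating mycobacterial expression plasmid built on the pDE43-MCK backbone by multisite Gateway recombination. It is propagated in E. coli through a ColE1/pMB1-type origin (annotated as high-copy type, although the catalogue lists the plasmid as low copy) and selected with the aph(3')-Ia kanamycin resistance gene. It carries no mycobacterial replication origin. Instead, the backbone encodes the mycobacteriophage L5 integrase with flanking phage sequence, which directs site-specific insertion into the chromosomal L5 attachment site of the mycobacterial host. The attB4, attB1, attB2 and attB3 sites mark the junctions of the three recombined modules. Several small annotated fragments (lacZ, lacY, SV40 poly(A), RSF ori, celB, luxE, a lac operator fragment) appear to be backbone remnants or weak similarity hits rather than functional parts.

The roughly 3.5 kb payload has two parts. The first is a constitutively expressed reverse TetR variant (tetR38), encoded on the strand opposite to the reporter; the table does not annotate the promoter driving it. The second is the Vibrio harveyi bacterial luciferase genes luxA and luxB, expressed from promoter P750, which contains the PtetO-4C5G operator variant. Because a reverse TetR binds its operator in the presence of tetracycline-type inducers, adding inducer should silence rather than activate transcription. The insert carries a C-terminal DAS+4 tag, a weakened ssrA-type degradation signal that typically makes protein turnover dependent on the SspB adaptor. The feature table does not annotate the tag or show which subunit bears it. Together these elements give a luminescent reporter for testing combined transcriptional silencing and controlled proteolysis. This fits the associated work on identifying drug targets relevant to bacterial persistence.
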