Features (pLannotate 1.2.2; 24 found; start..end, strand, type, name):
     17..174     +  CDS            lacZα (fragment): LacZα fragment of β-galactosidase; lacZ fragment
    180..234     -  misc_feature   bom (fragment): basis of mobility region from pBR322
    228..332     +  CDS            lacZ (fragment): β-galactosidase; lacZ
    384..596     +  CDS            lacY (fragment): LACY_ECOLI - Experimental evidence at protein level: Swiss-Prot protein existence level 1. Responsible for transport of beta-galactosides into the cell, with the concomitant import of a proton (symport system). Can transport lactose, melibiose, lactulose or the analog methyl-1-thio-beta,D- galactopyranoside (TMG), but not sucrose or fructose (PubMed:1848449, PubMed:18177889, PubMed:22106930). The substrate specificity is directed toward the galactopyranosyl moiety of the substrate (PubMed:22106930). From Escherichia coli (strain K12).
    596..730     +  polyA_signal   SV40 poly(A) signal: SV40 polyadenylation signal
    926..1514    -  rep_origin     ori: high-copy-number ColE1/pMB1/pBR322/pUC origin of replication
   1562..1705    -  CDS            TRA2_ECOLX (fragment): Protein predicted: Swiss-Prot protein existence level 4. Required for transposition of transposon Tn903. From Escherichia coli.
   1846..2661    -  CDS            KanR: aminoglycoside phosphotransferase; aph(3')-Ia; confers resistance to kanamycin in bacteria or G418 (Geneticin®) in eukaryotes
   2779..2883    +  CDS            32 (fragment): VG32_BPML5 - Protein predicted: Swiss-Prot protein existence level 4. From Mycobacterium phage L5 (Mycobacteriophage L5).
   2945..4057    -  CDS            33: VINT_BPML5 - Also known as int. Protein inferred from homology: Swiss-Prot protein existence level 3. Integrase is necessary for integration of the phage into the host genome by site-specific recombination. From Mycobacterium phage L5 (Mycobacteriophage L5).
   4470..4571    +  CDS            34.1 (fragment): VG341_BPMD2 - Protein predicted: Swiss-Prot protein existence level 4. Putative excisionase. From Mycobacterium phage D29 (Mycobacteriophage D29).
   4604..4650    -  terminator     rrnB T1 terminator: transcription terminator T1 from the E. coli rrnB gene
   4837..4902    +  rep_origin     RSF ori (fragment): Plasmids containing the RSF 1030 origin of replication can be propagated in E. coli cells that contain additional plasmids with compatible origins.
   4962..4982    +  protein_bind   attB4: mutant version of attB; core recombination site for the Gateway® BP reaction BP Clonase™
   5021..5641    -  CDS            tetR: TETR2_ECOLX - Experimental evidence at protein level: Swiss-Prot protein existence level 1. TetR is the repressor of the tetracycline resistance element; its N-terminal region forms a helix-turn-helix structure and binds DNA. Binding of tetracycline to TetR reduces the repressor affinity for the tetracycline resistance gene (tetA) promoter operator sites. From Escherichia coli.
   5699..5794    +  CDS            celB (fragment): PGM_KOMXY - Protein inferred from homology: Swiss-Prot protein existence level 3. This enzyme participates in both the breakdown and synthesis of glucose. From Komagataeibacter xylinus (Gluconacetobacter xylinus).
   6168..6188    +  protein_bind   attB1: mutant version of attB; core recombination site for the Gateway® BP reaction BP Clonase™
   6331..6348    +  protein_bind   lac operator (symmetric) (fragment): The lac repressor binds to the lac operator to inhibit transcription in E. coli. This inhibition can be relieved by adding lactose or isopropyl-β-D-thiogalactopyranoside (IPTG). The symmetric lac operator was optimized for tight binding of lac repressor. lac repressor encoded by lacI
   6357..6381    -  protein_bind   attB2: mutant version of attB; recombination site for the Gateway® BP reaction BP Clonase™
   6413..7477    +  CDS            luxA: LUXA_VIBHA - Experimental evidence at protein level: Swiss-Prot protein existence level 1. Light-emitting reaction in luminous bacteria. From Vibrio harveyi (Beneckea harveyi).
   7507..8478    +  CDS            luxB: LUXB_VIBHA - Experimental evidence at protein level: Swiss-Prot protein existence level 1. Light-emitting reaction in luminous bacteria. The specific role of the beta subunit is unknown, but it is absolutely required for bioluminescence activity. From Vibrio harveyi (Beneckea harveyi).
   8620..8730    +  CDS            luxE (fragment): LUXE_VIBHA - Protein inferred from homology: Swiss-Prot protein existence level 3. Acyl-protein synthetase activates tetradecanoic acid. It is a component of the fatty acid reductase complex responsible for converting tetradecanoic acid to the aldehyde which serves as substrate in the luciferase-catalyzed reaction. From Vibrio harveyi (Beneckea harveyi).
   8765..8801    +  misc_feature   MCS (fragment): pBluescript multiple cloning site
   8802..13      -  protein_bind   attB3 (across the origin): mutant version of attB; core recombination site for the Gateway® BP reaction BP Clonase™
>Addgene plasmid #49518 | pGMCK-T38S38-750-luxAB-DAS+4 | depositor full sequence | sequence record 73896 | pGMCK-T38S38-750-luxAB-DAS+4 sequence 8809 bps
TTATACATAGTTGATAATTCACTGGCCGTCGTTTTACAACGTCGTGACTGGGAAAACCCTGGCGTTACCC
AACTTAATCGCCTTGCAGCACATCCCCCTTTCGCCAGCTGGCGTAATAGCGAAGAGGCCCGCACCGATCG
CCCTTCCCAACAGTTGCGCAGCCTGAATGGCGAATGGCGCCTGATGCGGTATTTTCTCCTTACGCATCTG
TGCGGTATTTCACACCGCATATGGGGATTGGTGGCGACGACTCCTGGAGCCCGTCAGTATCGGCGGAATT
CCAGCTGAGCGCCGGTCGCTACCATTACCAGTTGGTCTGGTGTCAAAAATAATAATAACCGGGCAGGCCA
TGTCTGCCCGTATTTCGCGTAAGGAAATCCATTATGTACTATTTAAAAAACACAAACTTTTGGATGTTCG
GTTTATTCTTTTTCTTTTACTTTTTTATCATGGGAGCCTACTTCCCGTTTTTCCCGATTTGGCTACATGA
CATCAACCATATCAGCAAAAGTGATACGGGTATTATTTTTGCCGCTATTTCTCTGTTCTCGCTATTATTC
CAACCGCTGTTTGGTCTGCTTTCTGACAAACTCGGAACTTGTTTATTGCAGCTTATAATGGTTACAAATA
AAGCAATAGCATCACAAATTTCACAAATAAAGCATTTTTTTCACTGCATTCTAGTTGTGGTTTGTCCAAA
CTCATCAATGTATCTTATCATGTCTGGATCCTCTAGAGTCGACCTGCAGGTTTAAACGCGGCCGCACGCG
TTGCGCTCGGTCGTTCGGCTGCGGCGAGCGGTATCAGCTCACTCAAAGGCGGTAATACGGTTATCCACAG
AATCAGGGGATAACGCAGGAAAGAACATGTGAGCAAAAGGCCAGCAAAAGGCCAGGAACCGTAAAAAGGC
CGCGTTGCTGGCGTTTTTCCATAGGCTCCGCCCCCCTGACGAGCATCACAAAAATCGACGCTCAAGTCAG
AGGTGGCGAAACCCGACAGGACTATAAAGATACCAGGCGTTTCCCCCTGGAAGCTCCCTCGTGCGCTCTC
CTGTTCCGACCCTGCCGCTTACCGGATACCTGTCCGCCTTTCTCCCTTCGGGAAGCGTGGCGCTTTCTCA
ATGCTCACGCTGTAGGTATCTCAGTTCGGTGTAGGTCGTTCGCTCCAAGCTGGGCTGTGTGCACGAACCC
CCCGTTCAGCCCGACCGCTGCGCCTTATCCGGTAACTATCGTCTTGAGTCCAACCCGGTAAGACACGACT
TATCGCCACTGGCAGCAGCCACTGGTAACAGGATTAGCAGAGCGAGGTATGTAGGCGGTGCTACAGAGTT
CTTGAAGTGGTGGCCTAACTACGGCTACACTAGAAGGACAGTATTTGGTATCTGCGCTCTGCTGAAGCCA
GTTACCTTCGGAAAAAGAGTTGGTAGCTCTTGATCCGGCAAACAAACCACCGCTGGTAGCGGTGGTTTTT
TTGTTTGCAAGCAGCAGATTACGCGCAGAAAAAAAGGATCTCAAGAAGATCCTTTGATCTTTTCTACGGG
GTCTGACGCTCAGTGGAACTAGTGAGGTCTGCCTCGTGAAGAAGGTGTTGCTGACTCATACCAGGCCTGA
ATCGCCCCATCATCCAGCCAGAAAGTGAGGGAGCCACGGTTGATGAGAGCTTTGTTGTAGGTGGACCAGT
TGGTGATTTTGAACTTTTGCTTTGCCACGGAACGGTCTGCGTTGTCGGGAAGATGCGTGATCTGATCCTT
CAACTCAGCAAAAGTTCGATTTATTCAACAAAGCCGCCGTCCCGTCAAGTCAGCGTAATGCTCTGCCAGT
GTTACAACCAATTAACCAATTCTGATTAGAAAAACTCATCGAGCATCAAATGAAACTGCAATTTATTCAT
ATCAGGATTATCAATACCATATTTTTGAAAAAGCCGTTTCTGTAATGAAGGAGAAAACTCACCGAGGCAG
TTCCATAGGATGGCAAGATCCTGGTATCGGTCTGCGATTCCGACTCGTCCAACATCAATACAACCTATTA
ATTTCCCCTCGTCAAAAATAAGGTTATCAAGTGAGAAATCACCATGAGTGACGACTGAATCCGGTGAGAA
TGGCAAAAGATTATGCATTTCTTTCCAGACTTGTTCAACAGGCCAGCCATTACGCTCGTCATCAAAATCA
CTCGCATCAACCAAACCGTTATTCATTCGTGATTGCGCCTGAGCGAGACGAAATACGCGATCGCTGTTAA
AAGGACAATTACAAACAGGAATCGAATGCAACCGGCGCAGGAACACTGCCAGCGCATCAACAATATTTTC
ACCTGAATCAGGATATTCTTCTAATACCTGGAATGCTGTTTTCCCGGGGATCGCAGTGGTGAGTAACCAT
GCATCATCAGGAGTACGGATAAAATGCTTGATGGTCGGAAGAGGCATAAATTCCGTCAGCCAGTTTAGTC
TGACCATCTCATCTGTAACATCATTGGCAACGCTACCTTTGCCATGTTTCAGAAACAACTCTGGCGCATG
GGGCTTCCCATACAAGCGATAGATTGTCGCACCTGATTGCCCGACATTATCGCGAGCCCATTTATACCCA
TATAAATCAGCATCCATGTTGGAATTTAATCGCGGCCTCGAGCAAGACGTTTCCCGTTGAATATGGCTCA
TAACACCCCTTGTATTACTGTTTATGTAAGCAGACAGTTTTATTGTTCATGATGATATATTTTTATCTTG
TGCAATGTAACATCAGAGATTTTGAGACACAACGTCGCTTTGTTGCTAGCTGGCGGGAACGGCAATGCTC
CTGGCGGCGGCGGGGCTGGTGCCCAGGTCTCCGCACAGAGCGGCGGTGCTGGCGCTCGCGGCCAGGCGTG
GTTCTTCGCGTACTGACAAGAAACCCCCCTCTTTAGGACTCAGTGTCCTTGGGAGGGGGGCTTTTTGCGT
TTCAGGAGGTCTTGGCCAGCTTGGACATCGCCTCAGCGATAGCCTCGTCGCGGGCCTCAGACGCCATCTG
GTACTTCATCGCCATCCTAGGAGTCGTGTGACCGAGACGGGCCATCAGCTCCTTGGTCGTCGCACCTGCC
TGAGCGGCGAACGTAGCGCCGACAGCGCGGAGGTCGTGGATGCGGAGTTCCGGCCGACCGATCTTGGCGT
AGCCACGCTTCAGCGACTTGGTGAACGCGGACTTCGACAGCCGGTTGCCCTGCGTCGTGGTCACCAGGAA
TGCCTCGGGGCCCTTGTTCATCTTCGTACGGTCCTTCATGTGCGCTCGGATCATCTCCGCGACGTGAGGC
GGAACCGTCACAGGACGCTTCGACCGGACGGTCTTGGCGTTGCCAACGACGATCTTGTTCCCCACGCGGG
AAGCGCCACGGCGCACCCGGAGCTTCATCGTCATGCCGTCGTCCACGATGTCCTTGCGGCGAAGCTCGAT
CAGCTCTCCGAACCGGAGGCTCGTCCACGCCAGGATGTATGCCGCGATCCGGTAGTGCTCGAAGATCTCA
GCGGCGACGATGTCCAGCTCCTCAGGCGTCAGCGCCTCTACGTCGCGCTCATCGGCTGCCTTCTGCTCGA
TCCGGCACGGGTTCTCTGCGATCAGCTTGTCCTCGACCGCTGTGTTCATCACCGCCCGGAGGACGTTGTA
GGCATGCCGGCGGGCAGTCGGGTGCTTCCTACCCATCCCGGCCCACCACGCACGCACCAGAGCTGGCGTC
ATCTCTGTGACCGCCACTTCACCTAGCACCGGGTAGATGCGGCGCTCCGCGTGCCCGCTGTACAGATCCC
TGGTGCCGTCTGCGAGGTCGCGCTCCACGAGCCACTTCCGGGTGTACTCCTCCAGCGTGATGGCGCTGGC
GGCTGCCTTCTTCGCCCGGTCCTGTGGAGGGGTCCAGGTCTCCATCTCGATGAGCCGCTTCTCGCCCGCG
AGCCAGGCTTCGGCGTCCATCTTGTTGTCGTAGGTCTGCAGCGCGTAGTACCTCACACCGTCCTGCGGGT
TGACGTATGAGGCTTGGATCCTCCCGCTGCGCTGAGTCTTCAGCGATCCCCATCCGCGACGTGCCAACTA
GGTCTCCTCTCGTCGTGAACAAGGCTACCGGGTTGCAACTCCTGTGCAACTCTCAGGCTTCAACGCGCTT
CTACGACCTGCAATTTCTTTCCACTTAGAGGATGCAGCCGAGAGGGGGTAAAAACCTATCTTGACCGGCC
CATATATGTGGTCGGCAGACACCCATTCTTCCAAACTAGCTACGCGGGTTCGATTCCCGTCGCCCGCTCC
GCTGGTCAGAGGGTGTTTTCGCCCTCTGGCCATTTTTCTTTCCAGGGGTCTGCAACTCTTGTGCGACTCT
TCTGACCTGGGCATACGCGGTTGCAACGCATCCCTGATCTGGCTACTTTCGATGCTGACAAACGAATAGA
GCCCCCCGCCTGCGCGAACAGACGAGGGGCATTCACACCAGATTGGAGCTGGTGCAGTGAAGAGAATAGA
CCGGGACAAGGTTGCACCGGGAGTTGCAGCGGTCGGAACCCTCGCCGTCGGCGGGCTGGCGTTCGCCCTG
TCGTTCACGGCTCTAGCTGATCACCGCGGCCATGATGGCCGGACAAACAACAGATAAAACGAAAGGCCCA
GTCTTTCGACTGAGCCTTTCGTTTTATTTGATGCCTGGCAGTCGATCGTACGCTAGTTAACTACGTCGAC
ATCGATTTAATTAATATGCATCAATTGATTTAAATACTAGTGTTAACTATTTAATTGGGGACCCTAGAGG
TCCCCTTTTTTATTTTAAAAATTTTTTCNAAGGGGACCTCTAGGGTCCCCAGCTGGCTAGCGAGTCATGA
GGTNACCATGTTCTTTCCTGCGTTATCCCCTGATTCTGTGGATAACCGTATTACCGCCTTTGAGTGAGCT
GATACCAGCGGATAACAATTTCACACAGGAAACAGCTATGACCATGATTACGCCAAGCTATCAACTTTGT
ATAGAAAAGTTGCAGCTGGCTAGCGAGTCATGAGGTCACCATGGTCATTAGGAGCCGCTCTCGCACTTCA
GCTGCTTCTCCAAGCCGCAGATGATCAGCTCCAGGCCGAACAAGAAGGCCGGCTCGGCGCCCTGGTGGTC
GAACAGCTCGATGGCCTGGCGCAGCAACGGCGGCATGCTGTCGGTGGTCGGGGTCTCGCGCTCCTCCTTG
GCGGCCGTGTGCTCCTGGTCCTCCAACACGCAGCCCAGGGTGAAGTGGCCCACGGCCGACAGGGCGTACA
ACGCGTTCTCCAGCGAGAAGCCGTTCTCGGTCATGAAGCGCAGCTGGGTCTCCACGGTGTCGTACTGCTT
CTCGTCCGGGCGGGTGCCCAGGTGCACCTTGGCGCCGTCGCGGTAGCGCAGCAGCGCGCGGCGGAACGAC
ATGGCGTTGTTGCGCAGGAACGACTGCCACGACTCGCCGGCCGCCGGCAGCGAGTAGTCGTGGTGGCGCG
CCAGGATCTCCACCGCCAGGGCGTCCAGCAGGGCCCGCTTGTTCTTGACGTGCCAGTACAGGGTCTTCTG
CGCGACGCCCAGCTTCTGGGCCAGCTTGCGGGTGGTCACGCCCTCGATGCCGACCTCGTTGCCCAGGGCC
AGGGCGGAGTTGATGACCTTGGACTTGTCCAGGCGGGACATTGCGAAGTGATTCCTCCTGATGGTACCCT
AGGTCAGATCAACGGCCTGGTCGACAAGGGCAATACGGTGATCGTCATCGAACATAACCTGGACGTGATC
GGCCGTCAACTCGTTGAGGTACCGGTCGGATTCAAATGGTTCGTCGACGGTCTGATCCCGCGGTGTGCAC
CGATGCCCTCACGGTTCCAGCGGTCGACCAGGTCCTCGCCGTGACGCCCCTTGATCGCAAACGCCACCGA
ATGCACCACGGCCACAGCCAAAGCCGACACGCTGGTTACCACGACGATGTTCACGGGGGGCCCTCGCGGA
TCTGGCCCAACTGCTGGACTTCCACCGAAGCAATCGAGCCGATGTCACGCTGCAACTGGTGCGGGTGGGC
GACCCGCGGGCATTCGGCTGCGTACCCACCGACGAGGAGGACCGCGTAGTCGCCTTTCTGGAGAAGACGG
AGCAGACGGTGCTGTTGGGCGCCTGCTGGATTCCCAGGTCTTCGAACACCGACACGCTCGCGGCGTGATC
CAATATTCAAGTTTGTACAAAAAAGCAGGCTACCAGGCCTAGATCTGGGGACCCTAGAGGTCCCCTTTTT
TATTTTAAAAATTTTTTCACGTGCCAGCCGATTGGTCGCTCTGACCAGGGAAAATAGCCCTCTGACCTGG
GGATTTGCGATCCCCGTCAGTGACGGAGATAATTGTGAGCGCTCACAACCGCATGCACCCAGCTTTCTTG
TACAAAGTGGTTAATTAACAGGATCCCAAATAAGGAAATGTTATGAAATTTGGAAACTTCCTTCTCACTT
ATCAGCCACCTGAGCTATCTCAGACCGAAGTGATGAAGCGATTGGTTAATCTGGGCAAAGCGTCTGAAGG
TTGTGGCTTCGACACCGTTTGGTTGCTAGAGCACCACTTCACTGAATTTGGGTTGTTAGGGAATCCTTAT
GTTGCTGCCGCACACCTATTAGGTGCGACAGAAACGCTCAACGTTGGCACTGCAGCTATCGTATTGCCGA
CTGCCCATCCGGTTCGACAAGCAGAAGACGTAAACCTACTGGATCAAATGTCAAAAGGACGATTCCGTTT
TGGTATTTGTCGCGGTTTGTACGATAAAGATTTTCGTGTCTTTGGTACAGACATGGATAACAGCCGAGCC
TTAATGGACTGTTGGTATGACTTGATGAAAGAAGGCTTCAATGAAGGCTATATCGCGGCGGATAACGAAC
ATATTAAGTTCCCGAAAATCCAACTGAATCCATCGGCTTACACACAAGGTGGTGCTCCTGTTTATGTCGT
CGCGGAGTCAGCATCAACGACAGAATGGGCTGCAGAGCGTGGCCTACCAATGATTCTAAGCTGGATCATC
AACACTCACGAGAAGAAAGCGCAGCTTGATCTTTACAACGAAGTCGCGACTGAACATGGCTACGATGTGA
CTAAGATTGACCACTGTTTGTCTTACATCACCTCCGTCGATCATGACTCAAATAGAGCCAAAGATATTTG
CCGCAACTTCTTGGGCCATTGGTACGACTCATACGTGAATGCCACCAAGATTTTTGACGACTCTGACCAA
ACAAAAGGTTACGACTTCAATAAAGGTCAATGGCGTGATTTTGTGTTGAAAGGCCACAAAGACACCAATC
GCCGAATTGATTACAGCTACGAAATCAACCCAGTAGGGACGCCTGAAGAGTGTATCGCGATTATCCAGCA
AGATATTGATGCGACGGGTATTGACAATATTTGTTGTGGTTTTGAAGCAAACGGTTCTGAAGAAGAAATT
ATCGCATCTATGAAGCTATTCCAGTCTGATGTGATGCCATATCTCAAAGAAAAACAGTAATTAATATTTT
CTAAAAGGAAAGAGACATGAAATTTGGATTATTCTTCCTCAATTTTATGAATTCAAAGCGTTCTTCTGAT
CAAGTCATCGAAGAAATGTTAGATACCGCACATTACGTAGATCAGTTGAAGTTTGACACGTTGGCTGTTT
ACGAAAACCATTTCTCGAACAATGGTGTGGTTGGTGCCCCACTAACAGTGGCTGGTTTTTTACTTGGTAT
GACAAAGAACGCCAAAGTGGCTTCGTTGAATCACGTCATTACCACGCATCATCCAGTACGTGTGGCGGAA
GAAGCGTGTCTACTTGACCAAATGAGTGAAGGCCGTTTTGCCTTTGGCTTTAGTGATTGTGAAAAGAGTG
CAGATATGCGCTTCTTTAATCGACCAACGGATTCTCAGTTTCAGTTGTTCAGTGAGTGTCACAAGATCAT
CAATGATGCATTCACTACTGGGTACTGCCATCCAAACAATGATTTTTATAGTTTTCCTAAAATCTCCGTT
AACCCACACGCGTTCACTGAAGGCGGTCCTGCGCAATTTGTGAATGCGACGAGCAAAGAAGTGGTTGAAT
GGGCGGCTAAGTTAGGGCTTCCACTCGTGTTTAGATGGGACGACTCAAACGCTCAAAGAAAAGAATACGC
CGGTTTGTACCACGAAGTTGCTCAGGCACATGGTGTCGATGTTAGTCAGGTTCGACACAAGCTGACGCTG
CTGGTCAACCAAAATGTAGATGGTGAAGCAGCAAGGGCAGAAGCTCGCGTGTATTTGGAAGAGTTTGTCC
GTGAATCTTACTCAAATACCGACTTTGAGCAAAAAATGGGAGAGCTGTTGTCAGAAAATGCCATCGGTAC
TTATGAAGAAAGTACTCAGGCAGCGCGAGTTGCGATTGAGTGTTGTGGTGCCGCGGACCTATTGATGTCT
TTTGAGTCGATGGAAGATAAAGCGCAGCAAAGAGCGGTTATCGATGTGGTAAACGCCAACATCGTCAAAT
ACCACTCGGCCGCCAACGACGAGAACTACTCCGAGAACTACGCGGACGCCAGCTAATAACTAGTCGTTTA
ACTGATGCTGAAGGGGCAGCGATGCCCCTTATATCACCATTCTTTTCGCGCGATAGCGCTAACTAATAGA
GGCATTTATATGGACGTACTTTCAGCGGTTAAGCAGGAAAATATCGCAGCGAGCACAGAAATCGATGACT
TGATTTTCATGGGAACTCCTCAGCAATGGTCATTGCAGGAACAAAAACAGCCGGATCTCGAGCTCGCGAA
AGCTCTGATTTAAATGGATCCCCCGGGCTGCAGGAATTCGATATCAAGCTTCAACTTTA
