>Addgene plasmid #49518 | pGMCK-T38S38-750-luxAB-DAS+4 | addgene partial sequence | sequence record 76178 | M13pUC-Fwd 5'-CCCAGTCACGACGTTGTAAAACG-3'
ATGTATAATAAAGTTGAAGCTTGATATCGAATTCCTGCAGCCCGGGGGATCCATTTAAATCAGAGCTTTC
GCGAGCTCGAGATCCGGCTGTTTTTGTTCCTGCAATGACCATTGCTGAGGAGTTCCCATGAAAATCAAGT
CATCGATTTCTGTGCTCGCTGCGATATTTTCCTGCTTAACCGCTGAAAGTACGTCCATATAAATGCCTCT
ATTAGTTAGCGCTATCGCGCGAAAAGAATGGTGATATAAGGGGCATCGCTGCCCCTTCAGCATCAGTTAA
ACGACTAGTTATTAGCTGGCGTCCGCGTAGTTCTCGGAGTAGTTCTCGTCGTTGGCGGCCGAGTGGTATT
TGACGATGTTGGCGTTTACCACATCGATAACCGCTCTTTGCTGCGCTTTATCTTCCATCGACTCAAAAGA
CATCAATAGGTCCGCGGCACCACAACACTCAATCGCAACTCGCGCTGCCTGAGTACTTTCTTCATAAGTA
CCGATGGCATTTTCTGACAACAGCTCTCCCATTTTTTGCTCAAAGTCGGTATTTGAGTAAGATTCACGGA
CAAACTCTTCCAAATACACGCGAGCTTCTGCCCTTGCTGCTTCACCATCTACATTTTGGTTGACCAGCAG
CGTCAGCTTGTGTCGAACCTGACTAACATCGACACCATGTGCCTGAGCAACTTCGTGGTACAAACCGGCG
TATTCTTTTCTTTGAGCGTTTGAGTCGTCCCATCTAAACACGAGTGGAAGCCCTAACTTAGCCGCCCATT
CAACCACTTCTTTGCTCGTCGCATTCACAAATTGCGCAGGACCGCCTTCAGTGAACGCGTGTGGGTTAAC
GGAGATTTTAGGAAAACTATAAAAATCATTGTTTGGATGGCAGTACCCAGTAGTGAATGCATCATTGATG
ATCTTGTGACACTCACTGAACAACTGAAACTGAGAATCCGTTGG
