>Addgene plasmid #49518 | pGMCK-T38S38-750-luxAB-DAS+4 | addgene partial sequence | sequence record 76217 | M13pUC-Rev
GCCAAGCTATCAACTTTGTATAGAAAAGTTGCAGCTGGCTAGCGAGTCATGAGGTCACCATGGTCATTAG
GAGCCGCTCTCGCACTTCAGCTGCTTCTCCAAGCCGCAGATGATCAGCTCCAGGCCGAACAAGAAGGCCG
GCTCGGCGCCCTGGTGGTCGAACAGCTCGATGGCCTGGCGCAGCAACGGCGGCATGCTGTCGGTGGTCGG
GGTCTCGCGCTCCTCCTTGGCGGCCGTGTGCTCCTGGTCCTCCAACACGCAGCCCAGGGTGAAGTGGCCC
ACGGCCGACAGGGCGTACAACGCGTTCTCCAGCGAGAAGCCGTTCTCGGTCATGAAGCGCAGCTGGGTCT
CCACGGTGTCGTACTGCTTCTCGTCCGGGCGGGTGCCCAGGTGCACCTTGGCGCCGTCGCGGTAGCGCAG
CAGCGCGCGGCGGAACGACATGGCGTTGTTGCGCAGGAACGACTGCCACGACTCGCCGGCCGCCGGCAGC
GAGTAGTCGTGGTGGCGCGCCAGGATCTCCACCGCCAGGGCGTCCAGCAGGGCCCGCTTGTTCTTGACGT
GCCAGTACAGGGTCTTCTGCGCGACGCCCAGCTTCTGGGCCAGCTTGCGGGTGGTCACGCCCTC
